Addgene plasmid #177294: pYTRW27K_7Ti1
Purpose: genomic integration of genes (inserted in I-SceI-site) via rrn-interposon/SacB with TcR and LacZ
Depositing lab: Karl-Erich Jaeger. Depositing organization: Heinrich-Heine-Universitaet Duesseldorf. Publication: The modular pYT vector series employed for chromosomal gene integration and expression to produce carbazoles and glycolipids in P. putida. Weihmann R, Kubicki S, Bitzenhofer NL, Domrose A, Bator I, Kirschen LM, Kofler F, Funk A, Tiso T, Blank LM, Jaeger KE, Drepper T, Thies S, Loeschcke A. FEMS Microbes. 2022 Dec 19;4:xtac030. doi: 10.1093/femsmc/xtac030. eCollection 2023. PubMed 37333445.
Backbone
  Vector backbone: pYTRW22K_7Ti1
  Backbone size w/o insert (bp): 13522
  Vector type: Bacterial Expression, Synthetic Biology ; Yeast Expression, rrn genomic integration
  Selectable markers: URA3 ; Tetracycline
Growth in bacteria
  Bacterial resistance: Kanamycin, 50 μg/mL
  Growth temperature: 37°C
  Growth strain: DH5alpha
  Copy number: Low Copy
Gene/Insert
  Gene/Insert name: PsacB-sacB (alt names: sucrose sensitivity module; Levansucrase)
  Species: Bacillus subtilis
  Insert size (bp): 1884
  Cloning method: Ligation Independent Cloning
  Sequencing primers: 5′ CGATTGACGGCATTACG; 3′ GTCTGCGTAGAATCCTC, TTAAAGACGCGGCCAGC
Resource information
  A portion of this plasmid was derived from a plasmid made by: Schaefer et al (pK19-mobSacB in PMID: 8045426)
Terms and licenses: Academic/Nonprofit Terms; Industry Terms: Not Available to Industry
Depositor comments: Part of the pYT vector series which facilitates chromosomal interposon integration in rrn "landing pads" with selection on tetracycline and transcriptional reporter LacZ (https://www.uniprot.org/uniprot/P00722; methods: blue/ white selection, ONPG-assay). Target genes can be inserted at the I-SceI site. The vector is equipped with SacB for counter selection.
How to cite: pYTRW27K_7Ti1 was a gift from Karl-Erich Jaeger (Addgene plasmid # 177294 ; http://n2t.net/addgene:177294 ; RRID:Addgene_177294)
