[The description below was written by a language model from this plasmid's Addgene catalogue record and pLannotate feature annotations shown in this document.]
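Description:
pYTRW27K_7Ti1 is a member of the modular pYT vector series, a roughly 15.4 kb shuttle plasmid designed for chromosomal integration of target genes into ribosomal RNA operon (rrn) "landing pads" of a bacterial host; the associated work applies the series to Pseudomonas putida. It was built on pYTRW22K_7Ti1 by adding a PsacB-sacB sucrose-sensitivity module from Bacillus subtilis. In E. coli it replicates from a ColE1/pMB1-type origin (recorded as low copy) and is selected with kanamycin through the nptII (neo) gene. A pBR322 bom region is present, which allows mobilisation by conjugation when transfer functions are supplied. A yeast CEN4/ARS1 module and the URA3 marker permit maintenance in Saccharomyces cerevisiae, which would be consistent with assembly by yeast recombinational cloning, although the record lists only ligation-independent cloning.

The payload is an interposon carrying a lacZ coding sequence followed by a tetracycline efflux gene (TcR) under its own tet promoter. Genes of interest are inserted at an I-SceI site, and the whole unit is integrated into the chromosome with selection on tetracycline. No promoter is annotated upstream of lacZ, which fits its stated role as a transcriptional reporter of expression at the integration locus, read out by blue/white screening or ONPG assay. The rrn homology regions and the I-SceI site are not annotated in the feature table, which leaves the first two kilobases or so uncharacterised. The sacB levansucrase gene with its native promoter lies next to the backbone elements in the feature map and provides sucrose counterselection, presumably against clones that retain the vector backbone, which would favour clean double-crossover integrants.
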