Features (pLannotate 1.2.2; 18 found; start..end, strand, type, name):
   2170..5244    +  CDS            lacZ: β-galactosidase; lacZ
   5421..5449    +  promoter       tet promoter: E. coli promoter for tetracycline efflux protein gene
   5497..6687    +  CDS            TcR: tetracycline efflux protein; tet; confers resistance to tetracycline
   7827..8119    -  misc_feature   CEN4: S. cerevisiae CEN4 centromere
   8142..8274    -  misc_feature   CEN/ARS (fragment): S. cerevisiae CEN4 centromere fused to the autonomously replicating sequence ARS1/ARS416
   8274..8450    -  misc_feature   CEN/ARS (fragment): S. cerevisiae CEN4 centromere fused to the autonomously replicating sequence ARS1/ARS416
   8451..9215    -  rep_origin     ARS1 (fragment): S. cerevisiae autonomously replicating sequence ARS1/ARS416
   9216..9254    +  CDS            rop (fragment): Rop protein, which maintains plasmids at low copy number; rop
   9356..9496    +  misc_feature   bom: basis of mobility region from pBR322
   9682..10270   -  rep_origin     ori: high-copy-number ColE1/pMB1/pBR322/pUC origin of replication
  10452..11243   -  CDS            neo: KKA2_KLEPN - Also known as kan, nptII. Experimental evidence at protein level: Swiss-Prot protein existence level 1. Resistance to kanamycin, neomycin, paromomycin, ribostamycin, butirosin and gentamicin B. From Klebsiella pneumoniae.
  11275..11631   -  CDS            tnpA (fragment): TN5P_ECOLX - Also known as tnp. Experimental evidence at protein level: Swiss-Prot protein existence level 1. Mediates transposition of transposon Tn5 by a 'cut and paste' mechanism. First, the monomeric transposase binds the 19 bp inverted DNA repeats flanking the transposon. Then, dimerization of the DNA- bound transposase creates a synaptic DNA complex. After nicking of the first DNA strand, excision of the transposon proceeds through a series of intermediates. The transposase then mediates the insertion of the transposon at a new site by strand transfer. The activity of the wild- type tran
  11681..11896   +  promoter       URA3 promoter: S. cerevisiae URA3
  11897..12700   +  CDS            URA3: orotidine-5'-phosphate decarboxylase, required for uracil biosynthesis; S. cerevisiae URA3; yeast auxotrophic marker, counterselectable with 5-fluoroorotic acid (5-FOA)
  12936..13316   -  CDS            YPB1_ECOLX: Protein predicted: Swiss-Prot protein existence level 4. From Escherichia coli.
  13333..13482   +  CDS            rop (fragment): Rop protein, which maintains plasmids at low copy number; rop
  13542..13987   +  promoter       sacB promoter: sacR; sacB promoter and control region
  13988..15409   +  CDS            SacB: secreted levansucrase that renders bacterial growth sensitive to sucrose; Bacillus subtilis sacB; negative selection marker
>Addgene plasmid #177294 | pYTRW27K_7Ti1 | addgene full sequence | sequence record 422641 | Addgene NGS Result
CTAGTCCCGGGTCCACATATCCACGGGCTGGCAAGGGAGCGCAGCGACCGCGCAGGGCGAAGCCCGGAGA
GCAAGCCCGTAGGGCGCCGCAGCCGCCGTAGGCGGTCACGACTTTGCGAAGCAAAGTCTAGTGAGTATAC
TCAAGCATTGAGTGGCCCGCCGGAGGCACCGCCTTGCGCTGCCCCCGTCGAGCCGGTTGGACACCAAAAG
GGAGGGGCAGGCATGGCGGCATACGCGATCATGCGATGCAAGAAGCTGGCGAAAATGGGCAACGTGGCGG
CCAGTCTCAAGCACGCCTACCGCGAGCGCGAGACGCCCAACGCTGACGCCAGCAGGACGCCAGAGAACGA
GCACTGGGCGGCCAGCAGCACCGATGAAGCGATGGGCCGACTGCGCGAGTTGCTGCCAGAGAAGCGGCGC
AAGGACGCTGTGTTGGCGGTCGAGTACGTCATGACGGCCAGCCCGGAATGGTGGAAGTCGGCCAGCCAAG
AACAGCAGGCGGCGTTCTTCGAGAAGGCGCACAAGTGGCTGGCGGACAAGTACGGGGCGGATCGCATCGT
GACGGCCAGCATCCACCGTGACGAAACCAGCCCGCACATGACCGCGTTCGTGGTGCCGCTGACGCAGGAC
GGCAGGCTGTCGGCCAAGGAGTTCATCGGCAACAAAGCGCAGATGACCCGCGACCAGACCACGTTTGCGG
CCGCTGTGGCCGATCTAGGGCTGCAACGGGGCATCGAGGGCAGCAAGGCACGTCACACGCGCATTCAGGC
GTTCTACGAGGCCCTGGAGCGGCCACCAGTGGGCCACGTCACCATCAGCCCGCAAGCGGTCGAGCCACGC
GCCTATGCACCGCAGGGATTGGCCGAAAAGCTGGGAATCTCAAAGCGCGTTGAGACGCCGGAAGCCGTGG
CCGACCGGCTGACAAAAGCGGTTCGGCAGGGGTATGAGCCTGCCCTACAGGCCGCCGCAGGAGCGCGTGA
GATGCGCAAGAAGGCCGATCAAGCCCAAGAGACGGCCCGAGACCTTCGGGAGCGCCTGAAGCCCGTTCTG
GACGCCCTGGGGCCGTTGAATCGGGATATGCAGGCCAAGGCCGCCGCGATCATCAAGGCCGTGGGCGAAA
AGCTGCTGACGGAACAGCGGGAAGTCCAGCGCCAGAAACAGGCCCAGCGCCAGCAGGAACGCGGGCGCGC
ACATTTCCCCGAAAAGTGCCACCTGACGTCTAAGAAACCATTATTATCATGAGACGCCACGCGATCGAAC
GTCGTTAACTCTGGCAGGCAATTAAAGGGAACGTGTATCTGACGCAAAGAAAACTGGAAATTGGCGAGAG
AATCTTCTCTCTGTCTATCGAAGACTGACCACGCGGAGGCGTGCGTCTTGTTAGCGTGCGGGGTACTCTT
GCTATCCATTTGAGTCACACGACACTCGCTGTTCTCGACTTTACACTTGTAAGCGACGGTATTGAACGAC
GCTTCTGCCCACCATCGTTACAACCAGACTGATACTAGATCTATACTGTCAGCCATTCAGACGAAACCAG
CCGGAGATTACCGAGCACTCTATTACGTCGGCGACCACTACTGAGCTAGTGGAGCCGTGGGTAACGATCA
TACCACTAAGAACCTCTCTCGACGCAAGCGATTACACTGCTGTCACATCATAATCGTCTTGCTATTCACG
AGTTGACCAGACACTGGATAGCTTGTCACTTGAAGTATTCTGCACGACAGGGTGCGTGTACCTATCTGCA
GCACTCAACAGATCTCCGTCTACTTGCGACACCTCTCTTAAGGTAGCTGGACCGGATTCGGGTCTAGCCT
ATATCGTCAATCCGTTGATCTATGTCGGGTGCGGAGAAAGAGGTAATGAAATGGGCGATCGCCCACAGCT
TACACAGACCTAATCGTAGAGTTCCTAGTAATACTTAGTGGCTCGTTACCTCGTTCTTCCAGGCCAGGGG
GCCGTACGCGCTCGGCGAACAGTATAAGCAGATTCGACTCACTAGGGATAACAGGGTAATCTCTGGGTAT
CGACTCAATCTCGCGCTATTGTGCTATATCCGTGGACGGTTGCGGTCAATTCTGTCGGAAAATCAACGGA
TACGAACAATTACTCGCGACTTCCTCAATACGTGCTGCAACGCGCGCGAACTTTAGAAGGAGATATACCA
TGACCATGATTACGGATTCACTGGCCGTCGTTTTACAACGTCGTGACTGGGAAAACCCTGGCGTTACCCA
ACTTAATCGCCTTGCAGCACATCCCCCTTTCGCCAGCTGGCGTAATAGCGAAGAGGCCCGCACCGATCGC
CCTTCCCAACAGTTGCGCAGCCTGAATGGCGAATGGCGCTTTGCCTGGTTTCCGGCACCAGAAGCGGTGC
CGGAAAGCTGGCTGGAGTGCGATCTTCCTGAGGCCGATACTGTCGTCGTCCCCTCAAACTGGCAGATGCA
CGGTTACGATGCGCCCATCTACACCAACGTGACCTATCCCATTACGGTCAATCCGCCGTTTGTTCCCACG
GAGAATCCGACGGGTTGTTACTCGCTCACATTTAATGTTGATGAAAGCTGGCTACAGGAAGGCCAGACGC
GAATTATTTTTGATGGCGTTAACTCGGCGTTTCATCTGTGGTGCAACGGGCGCTGGGTCGGTTACGGCCA
GGACAGTCGTTTGCCGTCTGAATTTGACCTGAGCGCATTTTTACGCGCCGGAGAAAACCGCCTCGCGGTG
ATGGTGCTGCGCTGGAGTGACGGCAGTTATCTGGAAGATCAGGATATGTGGCGGATGAGCGGCATTTTCC
GTGACGTCTCGTTGCTGCATAAACCGACTACACAAATCAGCGATTTCCATGTTGCCACTCGCTTTAATGA
TGATTTCAGCCGCGCTGTACTGGAGGCTGAAGTTCAGATGTGCGGCGAGTTGCGTGACTACCTACGGGTA
ACAGTTTCTTTATGGCAGGGTGAAACGCAGGTCGCCAGCGGCACCGCGCCTTTCGGCGGTGAAATTATCG
ATGAGCGTGGTGGTTATGCCGATCGCGTCACACTACGTCTGAACGTCGAAAACCCGAAACTGTGGAGCGC
CGAAATCCCGAATCTCTATCGTGCGGTGGTTGAACTGCACACCGCCGACGGCACGCTGATTGAAGCAGAA
GCCTGCGATGTCGGTTTCCGCGAGGTGCGGATTGAAAATGGTCTGCTGCTGCTGAACGGCAAGCCGTTGC
TGATTCGAGGCGTTAACCGTCACGAGCATCATCCTCTGCATGGTCAGGTCATGGATGAGCAGACGATGGT
GCAGGATATCCTGCTGATGAAGCAGAACAACTTTAACGCCGTGCGCTGTTCGCATTATCCGAACCATCCG
CTGTGGTACACGCTGTGCGACCGCTACGGCCTGTATGTGGTGGATGAAGCCAATATTGAAACCCACGGCA
TGGTGCCAATGAATCGTCTGACCGATGATCCGCGCTGGCTACCGGCGATGAGCGAACGCGTAACGCGAAT
GGTGCAGCGCGATCGTAATCACCCGAGTGTGATCATCTGGTCGCTGGGGAATGAATCAGGCCACGGCGCT
AATCACGACGCGCTGTATCGCTGGATCAAATCTGTCGATCCTTCCCGCCCGGTGCAGTATGAAGGCGGCG
GAGCCGACACCACGGCCACCGATATTATTTGCCCGATGTACGCGCGCGTGGATGAAGACCAGCCCTTCCC
GGCTGTGCCGAAATGGTCCATCAAAAAATGGCTTTCGCTACCTGGAGAGACGCGCCCGCTGATCCTTTGC
GAATACGCCCACGCGATGGGTAACAGTCTTGGCGGTTTCGCTAAATACTGGCAGGCGTTTCGTCAGTATC
CCCGTTTACAGGGCGGCTTCGTCTGGGACTGGGTGGATCAGTCGCTGATTAAATATGATGAAAACGGCAA
CCCGTGGTCGGCTTACGGCGGTGATTTTGGCGATACGCCGAACGATCGCCAGTTCTGTATGAACGGTCTG
GTCTTTGCCGACCGCACGCCGCATCCAGCGCTGACGGAAGCAAAACACCAGCAGCAGTTTTTCCAGTTCC
GTTTATCCGGGCAAACCATCGAAGTGACCAGCGAATACCTGTTCCGTCATAGCGATAACGAGCTCCTGCA
CTGGATGGTGGCGCTGGATGGTAAGCCGCTGGCAAGCGGTGAAGTGCCTCTGGATGTCGCTCCACAAGGT
AAACAGTTGATTGAACTGCCTGAACTACCGCAGCCGGAGAGCGCCGGGCAACTCTGGCTCACAGTACGCG
TAGTGCAACCGAACGCGACCGCATGGTCAGAAGCCGGGCACATCAGCGCCTGGCAGCAGTGGCGTCTGGC
GGAAAACCTCAGTGTGACGCTCCCCGCCGCGTCCCACGCCATCCCGCATCTGACCACCAGCGAAATGGAT
TTTTGCATCGAGCTGGGTAATAAGCGTTGGCAATTTAACCGCCAGTCAGGCTTTCTTTCACAGATGTGGA
TTGGCGATAAAAAACAACTGCTGACGCCGCTGCGCGATCAGTTCACCCGTGCACCGCTGGATAACGACAT
TGGCGTAAGTGAAGCGACCCGCATTGACCCTAACGCCTGGGTCGAACGCTGGAAGGCGGCGGGCCATTAC
CAGGCCGAAGCAGCGTTGTTGCAGTGCACGGCAGATACACTTGCTGATGCGGTGCTGATTACGACCGCTC
ACGCGTGGCAGCATCAGGGGAAAACCTTATTTATCAGCCGGAAAACCTACCGGATTGATGGTAGTGGTCA
AATGGCGATTACCGTTGATGTTGAAGTGGCGAGCGATACACCGCATCCGGCGCGGATTGGCCTGAACTGC
CAGCTGGCGCAGGTAGCAGAGCGGGTAAACTGGCTCGGATTAGGGCCGCAAGAAAACTATCCCGACCGCC
TTACTGCCGCCTGTTTTGACCGCTGGGATCTGCCATTGTCAGACATGTATACCCCGTACGTCTTCCCGAG
CGAAAACGGTCTGCGCTGCGGGACGCGCGAATTGAATTATGGCCCACACCAGTGGCGCGGCGACTTCCAG
TTCAACATCAGCCGCTACAGTCAACAGCAACTGATGGAAACCAGCCATCGCCATCTGCTGCACGCGGAAG
AAGGCACATGGCTGAATATCGACGGTTTCCATATGGGGATTGGTGGCGACGACTCCTGGAGCCCGTCAGT
ATCGGCGGAATTACAGCTGAGCGCCGGTCGCTACCATTACCAGTTGGTCTGGTGTCAAAAATAACGCGCG
CGTAACTATAACGGTCCTAAGGTAGCGAGCTTACTTGTGCTGTTGTGTAAGGACACGCTTAACCCAGAGA
ATTCCAGCGACCTATTCTACGACTACGCGTCCATGGCTCGAGGAGCTCGGTACCGCCCCACTACCCGATT
TATCAAGATTTGGCGGAGAGTCCCTCATGTTTGACAGCTTATCATCGATAAGCTTTAATGCGGTAGTTTA
TCACAGTTAAATTGCTAACGCAGTCAGGCACCGTGTATGAAATCTAACAATGCGCTCATCGTCATCCTCG
GCACCGTCACCCTGGATGCTGTAGGCATAGGCTTGGTTATGCCGGTACTGCCGGGCCTCTTGCGGGATAT
CGTCCATTCCGACAGCATCGCCAGTCACTATGGCGTGCTGCTAGCGCTATATGCGTTGATGCAATTTCTA
TGCGCACCCGTTCTCGGAGCACTGTCCGACCGCTTTGGCCGCCGCCCAGTCCTGCTCGCTTCGCTACTTG
GAGCCACTATCGACTACGCGATCATGGCGACCACACCCGTCCTGTGGATCCTCTACGCCGGACGCATCGT
GGCCGGCATCACCGGCGCCACAGGTGCGGTTGCTGGCGCCTATATCGCCGACATCACCGATGGGGAAGAT
CGGGCTCGCCACTTCGGGCTCATGAGCGCTTGTTTCGGCGTGGGTATGGTGGCAGGCCCCGTGGCCGGGG
GACTGTTGGGCGCCATCTCCTTGCATGCACCATTCCTTGCGGCGGCGGTGCTCAACGGCCTCAACCTACT
ACTGGGCTGCTTCCTAATGCAGGAGTCGCATAAGGGAGAGCGTCGACCGATGCCCTTGAGAGCCTTCAAC
CCAGTCAGCTCCTTCCGGTGGGCGCGGGGCATGACTATCGTCGCCGCACTTATGACTGTCTTCTTTATCA
TGCAACTCGTAGGACAGGTGCCGGCAGCGCTCTGGGTCATTTTCGGCGAGGACCGCTTTCGCTGGAGCGC
GACGATGATCGGCCTGTCGCTTGCGGTATTCGGAATCTTGCACGCCCTCGCTCAAGCCTTCGTCACTGGT
CCCGCCACCAAACGTTTCGGCGAGAAGCAGGCCATTATCGCCGGCATGGCGGCCGACGCGCTGGGCTACG
TCTTGCTGGCGTTCGCGACGCGAGGCTGGATGGCCTTCCCCATTATGATTCTTCTCGCTTCCGGCGGCAT
CGGGATGCCCGCGTTGCAGGCCATGCTGTCCAGGCAGGTAGATGACGACCATCAGGGACAGCTTCAAGGA
TCGCTCGCGGCTCTTACCAGCCTAACTTCGATCATTGGACCGCTGATCGTCACGGCGATTTATGCCGCCT
CGGCGAGCACATGGAACGGGTTGGCATGGATTGTAGGCGCCGCCCTATACCTTGTCTGCCTCCCCGCGTT
GCGTCGCGGTGCATGGAGCCGGGCCACCTCGACCTGAGTCGACTGGCAAACAGCTATTATGGGTATTATG
GGTGTGTATCCAGAACGACGGATCTTGACGCAATTTGGCGTGGCTCTCTTAAGGTAGCCCTCCGACCAAT
TGAGGTGCGCTCTGACCGATCAGTTTAGGGTGAGCCAACCCGGCCGATCCGGAGAGACGGGCCTCAAAGC
CGCGTGACGACGGCTGTGGGCCCGTAACAAAATCCCCGCAATAAGCTCCCGTGAGCGTCGGTTGAACAGC
CCTGGTCGGCCCCATCAGTAGCCCGAATACTTCGCTTTACGGGTCCTGGGCCGGGGTGCGATACCTTGCA
GAAATCGAGGCCGTTCGTTAATTCCTGTTGCATTCGTACCGCCTATATTTGTCTCTTTGCCGGCTTATCA
TCACAAGCATAGCATAGCCATTTATCGGAGCGCCTCCGTACACGGTATGATCGGACGCCTCGTGAGATCA
ATACGTATACCAGGTGTCCTGTGAGCAGCGAAAGCCTATACGCGAGATACACTGCCAAAAATCCGCGTGA
TTACGAGTCGTGGCAAATTTGGTCTGGCTGTGGTCTAGACATTCCAGGCGGTGCGTCTGCTCTCGGGTGC
CTCTAGTGGCTGGCTAGATAGACTAGCCGCTGGTAAACTGGTGTGGAAGTCCATATATCGGTGATCAATA
TAGTGGTTGACATGCTGGCTAGTCAACATTGAGCCTTTTGATCATGCAAATATATTACGGTATTTTACAA
TCAAATATCAAACTTAACTATTGACTTTATAACTTATTTAGGTGGTAACATTCTTATAAAAAAGAAAAAA
ATTACTGCAAAACAGTACTAGCTTTTAACTTGTATCCTAGGTTATCTATGCTGTCTCACCATAGAGAATA
TTACCTATTTCAGAATGTATGTCCATGATTCGCCGGGTAAATACATATAATACACAAATCTGGCTTAATA
AAGTCTATAATATATCTCATAAAGAAGTGCTAAATTGGCTAGTGCTATATATTTTTAAGAAAATTTCTTT
TGACTAAGTCCATATCGACTTTGTAAAAGTTCACATTAGCATACATATATTACACGAGCCAGAAATAGTA
ACTTTTGCCTAAATCACAAATTGCAAAATTTAATTGCTTGCAAAAGGTCACATGCTTATAATCAACTTTT
TTAAAAATTTAAAATACTTTTTTATTTTTTATTTTTAAACATAAATGAAATAATTTATTTATTGTTTATG
ATTACCGAAACATAAAACCTGCTCAAGAAAAAGAAACTGTTTTGTCCTTGGAAAAAAAGCACTACCTAGG
AGCGGCCAAAATGCCGAGGCTTTCATAGCTTAAACTCTTTACAGAAAATAGGCATTATAGATCAGTTCGA
GTTTTCTTATTCTTCCTTCCGGTTTTATCGTCACAGTTTTACAGTAAATAAGTATCACCTCTTAGAGTTA
ACCTATACTAAAATTTATGCCAGTTAACTATGAGATAAGCAAGTATCATCTCATTTCATTACCTGAAGTC
GAGTAAACAGAAAATCCAATTGTTGATGAACCTCAATGACTTAGAACTATCTATCGGCAGATCATATAAA
GAGGATTTAGGTACTCGAGAACGCTCCGTACATGCAGCTAAACTTCCAAGCATCTCTAACTTGGGTAGTG
CTTTCTCCACCATTTTCTGTGCTTGCTCCTTCGTGGCAAGTCCAGCCCATAATGCCCAGAATGTAGTTGC
GGATTCGTATGACGTTCTGTGCTTGATTTTTGTGTTGTAGTCAAAGAAAAGGTCCGGTTAAACGGATCTC
GCATTGATGAGGCAACGCTAATTATCAACATATAGATTGTTATCTATCTGCATGAACACGAAATCTTTAC
TTGACGACTTGAGGCTGATGGTGTTTATGCAAAGAAACCACTGTGTTTAATATGTGTCACTGTTTGATAT
TACTGTCAGCGTAGAAGATAATAGTAAAAGCGGTTAATAAGTGTATTTGAGATAAGTGTGATAAAGTTTT
TACAGCGAAAAGACGATAAATACAAGAAAATGATTACGAGGATACGGAGAGAGGTATGTACATGTGTATT
TATATACTAAGCTGCCGGCGGTTGTTTGCAAGACCGAGAAAAGGCTAGCAAGAATCGGGTCATTGTAGCG
TATGCGCCTGTGAACATTCTCTTCAACAAGTTTGATTCCATTGCGGTGAAATGGTAAAAGTCAACCCCCT
GCGATGTATATTTTCCTGTACAATCAATCAAAAAGCCAAATGATTTAGCATTATCTTTACATCTTGTTAT
TTTACAGATTTTATGTTTAGATCTTTTATGCTTGCTTTTCAAAAGGCCTGCAGGCAAGTGCACAAACAAT
ACTTAAATAAATACTACTCAGTAATAACCTATTTCTTAGCATTTTTGACGAAATTTGCTATTTTGTTAGA
GTCTTTTACACCATTTGTCTCCACACCTCCGCTTACATCAACACCAATAACGCCATTTAATCTAAGCGCA
TCACCAACATTTTCTGGCGTCAGTCCACCAGCTAACATAAAATGTTGCCTCGCGCGTTTCGGTGATGACG
GTGAAAACCTCTGACACATGCAGCTCCCGGAGACGGTCACAGCTTGTCTGTAAGCGGATGCCGGGAGCAG
ACAAGCCCGTCAGGGCGCGTCAGCGGGTGTTGGCGGGTGTCGGGGCGCAGCCATGACCCAGTCACGTAGC
GATAGCGGAGTGTATACTGGCTTAACTATGCGGCATCAGAGCAGATTGTACTGAGAGTGCACCATATGCG
GTGTGAAATACCGCACAGATGCGTAAGGAGAAAATACCGCATCAGGCGCTCTTCCGCTTCCTCGCTCACT
GACTCGCTGCGCTCGGTCGTTCGGCTGCGGCGAGCGGTATCAGCTCACTCAAAGGCGGTAATACGGTTAT
CCACAGAATCAGGGGATAACGCAGGAAAGAACATGTGAGCAAAAGGCCAGCAAAAGGCCAGGAACCGTAA
AAAGGCCGCGTTGCTGGCGTTTTTCCATAGGCTCCGCCCCCCTGACGAGCATCACAAAAATCGACGCTCA
AGTCAGAGGTGGCGAAACCCGACAGGACTATAAAGATACCAGGCGTTTCCCCCTGGAAGCTCCCTCGTGC
GCTCTCCTGTTCCGACCCTGCCGCTTACCGGATACCTGTCCGCCTTTCTCCCTTCGGGAAGCGTGGCGCT
TTCTCATAGCTCACGCTGTAGGTATCTCAGTTCGGTGTAGGTCGTTCGCTCCAAGCTGGGCTGTGTGCAC
GAACCCCCCGTTCAGCCCGACCGCTGCGCCTTATCCGGTAACTATCGTCTTGAGTCCAACCCGGTAAGAC
ACGACTTATCGCCACTGGCAGCAGCCACTGGTAACAGGATTAGCAGAGCGAGGTATGTAGGCGGTGCTAC
AGAGTTCTTGAAGTGGTGGCCTAACTACGGCTACACTAGAAGGACAGTATTTGGTATCTGCGCTCTGCTG
AAGCCAGTTACCTTCGGAAAAAGAGTTGGTAGCTCTTGATCCGGCAAACAAACCACCGCTGGTAGCGGTG
GTTTTTTTGTTTGCAAGCAGCAGATTACGCGCAGAAAAAAAGGATCTCAAGAAGATCCTTTGATCTTTTC
TACGGGGTCTGACGCTCAGTGGAACGAAAACTCACGTTAAGGGATTTTGGTCATGAGATTATCAAAAAGG
ATCTTCACCTAGATCCTTTTAAATTAAAAATGAAGTTTTAAATCAATCTAAAGTATATATGAGTAAACTT
GGTCTGACAGGAGCTCGCTCAGAAGAACTCGTCAAGAAGGCGATAGAAGGCGATGCGCTGCGAATCGGGA
GCGGCGATACCGTAAAGCACGAGGAAGCGGTCAGCCCATTCGCCGCCAAGCTCTTCAGCAATATCACGGG
TAGCCAACGCTATGTCCTGATAGCGGTCCGCCACACCCAGCCGGCCACAGTCGATGAATCCAGAAAAGCG
GCCATTTTCCACCATGATATTCGGCAAGCAGGCATCGCCATGGGTCACGACGAGATCCTCGCCGTCGGGC
ATCCGCGCCTTGAGCCTGGCGAACAGTTCGGCTGGCGCGAGCCCCTGATGCTCTTCGTCCAGATCATCCT
GATCGACAAGACCGGCTTCCATCCGAGTACGTGCTCGCTCGATGCGATGTTTCGCTTGGTGGTCGAATGG
GCAGGTAGCCGGATCAAGCGTATGCAGCCGCCGCATTGCATCAGCCATGATGGATACTTTCTCGGCAGGA
GCAAGGTGAGATGACAGGAGATCCTGCCCCGGCACTTCGCCCAATAGCAGCCAGTCCCTTCCCGCTTCAG
TGACAACGTCGAGCACAGCTGCGCAAGGAACGCCCGTCGTGGCCAGCCACGATAGCCGCGCTGCCTCGTC
TTGGAGTTCATTCAGGGCACCGGACAGGTCGGTCTTGACAAAAAGAACCGGGCGCCCCTGCGCTGACAGC
CGGAACACGGCGGCATCAGAGCAGCCGATTGTCTGTTGTGCCCAGTCATAGCCGAATAGCCTCTCCACCC
AAGCGGCCGGAGAACCTGCGTGCAATCCATCTTGTTCAATCATGCGAAACGATCCTCATCCTGTCTCTTG
ATCAGATCTTGATCCCCTGCGCCATCAGATCCTTGGCGGCAAGAAAGCCATCCAGTTTACTTTGCAGGGC
TTCCCAACCTTACCAGAGGGCGCCCCAGCTGGCAATTCCGGTTCGCTTGCTGTCCATAAAACCGCCCAGT
CTAGCTATCGCCATGTAAGCCCACTGCAAGCTACCTGCTTTCTCTTTGCGCTTGCGTTTTCCCTTGTCCA
GATAGCCCAGTAGCTGACATTCATCCGGGCGATCGATGGAAGCCGGCGGCACCTCGCTAACGGATTCACC
ACTCCAAGAATTGGAGCCAATCAATTCTTGCGGAGAACTGTGAATGCGCAAACCAACCCTTGGCAGAACA
TATCCATCGCGTCCGCCATCTCCAGCAGCCGCACGCGGCGCATCGGGGGGGGGGGGGGGTTTCAATTCAT
CATTTTTTTTTTATTCTTTTTTTTGATTTCGGTTTCCTTGAAATTTTTTTGATTCGGTAATCTCCGAACA
GAAGGAAGAACGAAGGAAGGAGCACAGACTTAGATTGGTATATATACGCATATGTAGTGTTGAAGAAACA
TGAAATTGCCCAGTATTCTTAACCCAACTGCACAGAACAAAAACCTGCAGGAAACGAAGATAAATCATGT
CGAAAGCTACATATAAGGAACGTGCTGCTACTCATCCTAGTCCTGTTGCTGCCAAGCTATTTAATATCAT
GCACGAAAAGCAAACAAACTTGTGTGCTTCATTGGATGTTCGTACCACCAAGGAATTACTGGAGTTAGTT
GAAGCATTAGGTCCCAAAATTTGTTTACTAAAAACACATGTGGATATCTTGACTGATTTTTCCATGGAGG
GCACAGTTAAGCCGCTAAAGGCATTATCCGCCAAGTACAATTTTTTACTCTTCGAAGACAGAAAATTTGC
TGACATTGGTAATACAGTCAAATTGCAGTACTCTGCGGGTGTATACAGAATAGCAGAATGGGCAGACATT
ACGAATGCACACGGTGTGGTGGGCCCAGGTATTGTTAGCGGTTTGAAGCAGGCGGCAGAAGAAGTAACAA
AGGAACCTAGAGGCCTTTTGATGTTAGCAGAATTGTCATGCAAGGGCTCCCTATCTACTGGAGAATATAC
TAAGGGTACTGTTGACATTGCGAAGAGCGACAAAGATTTTGTTATCGGCTTTATTGCTCAAAGAGACATG
GGTGGAAGAGATGAAGGTTACGATTGGTTGATTATGACACCCGGTGTGGGTTTAGATGACAAGGGAGACG
CATTGGGTCAACAGTATAGAACCGTGGATGATGTGGTCTCTACAGGATCTGACATTATTATTGTTGGAAG
AGGACTATTTGCAAAGGGAAGGGATGCTAAGGTAGAGGGTGAACGTTACAGAAAAGCAGGCTGGGAAGCA
TATTTGAGAAGATGCGGCCAGCAAAACTAAAAAACTGTATTATAAGTAAATGCATGTATACTAAACTCAC
AAATTAGAGCTTCAATTTAATTATATCAGTTATTACCCGGGAATCTCGGTCGTAATGATTTTTATAATGA
CGAAAAAAAAAAAATTGGAAAGAAAACCCCCCCCCCCGCAGCGTTGGGTCCTGGCCACGGGTGCGCATGA
TCGTGCTCCTGTCGTTGAGGACCCGGCTAGGCTGGCGGGGTTGCCTTACTGGTTAGCAGAATGAATCACC
GATACGCGAGCGAACGTGAAGCGACTGCTGCTGCAAAACGTCTGCGACCTGAGCAACAACATGAATGGTC
TTCGGTTTCCGTGTTTCGTAAAGTCTGGAAACGCGGAAGTCAGCGCCCTGCACCATTATGTTCCGGATCT
GCATCGCAGGATGCTGCTGGCTACCCTGTGGAACACCTACATCTGTATTAACGAAGCGCTGGCATTGACC
CTGAGTGATTTTTCTCTGGTCCCGCCGCATCCATACCGCCAGTTGTTTACCCTCACAACGTTCCAGTAAC
CGGGCATGTTCATCATCAGTAACCCGTATCGTGAGCATCCTCTCTCGTTTCATCGGTATCATTACCCCCA
TGAACAGAAATCCCCCTTACACGGAGGCATCAGTGACCAAACAGGAAAAAACCGCCCTTAACATGGCCCG
CTTTATCAGAAGCCAGACATTAACGCTTCTGGAGAAACTCAACGAGCTGGACGCGGATGAACAGGCAGAC
ATCTGTGAATCGCTTCACGACCACGCTGATGAGCTTTACCGCTGGGCCATTCTCATGAAGAATATCTTGA
ATTTATTGTCATATTACTAGCACGTGCCCATCACATATACCTGCCGTTCACTATTATTTAGTGAAATGAG
ATATTATGATATTTTCTGAATTGTGATTAAAAAGGCAACTTTATGCCCATGCAACAGAAACTATAAAAAA
TACAGAGAATGAAAAGAAACAGATAGATTTTTTAGTTCTTTAGGCCCGTAGTCTGCAAATCCTTTTATGA
TTTTCTATCAAACAAAAGAGGAAAATAGACCAGTTGCAATCCAAACGAGAGTCTAATAGAATGAGGTCGA
AAAGTAAATCGCGCGGGTTTGTTACTGATAAAGCAGGCAAGACCTAAAATGTGTAAAGGGCAAAGTGTAT
ACTTTGGCGTCACCCCTTACATATTTTAGGTCTTTTTTTATTGTGCGTAACTAACTTGCCATCTTCAAAC
AGGAGGGCTGGAAGAAGCAGACCGCTAACACAGTACATAAAAAAGGAGACATGAACGATGAACATCAAAA
AGTTTGCAAAACAAGCAACAGTATTAACCTTTACTACCGCACTGCTGGCAGGAGGCGCAACTCAAGCGTT
TGCGAAAGAAACGAACCAAAAGCCATATAAGGAAACATACGGCATTTCCCATATTACACGCCATGATATG
CTGCAAATCCCTGAACAGCAAAAAAATGAAAAATATCAAGTTTCTGAATTTGATTCGTCCACAATTAAAA
ATATCTCTTCTGCAAAAGGCCTGGACGTTTGGGACAGCTGGCCATTACAAAACGCTGACGGCACTGTCGC
AAACTATCACGGCTACCACATCGTCTTTGCATTAGCCGGAGATCCTAAAAATGCGGATGACACATCGATT
TACATGTTCTATCAAAAAGTCGGCGAAACTTCTATTGACAGCTGGAAAAACGCTGGCCGCGTCTTTAAAG
ACAGCGACAAATTCGATGCAAATGATTCTATCCTAAAAGACCAAACACAAGAATGGTCAGGTTCAGCCAC
ATTTACATCTGACGGAAAAATCCGTTTATTCTACACTGATTTCTCCGGTAAACATTACGGCAAACAAACA
CTGACAACTGCACAAGTTAACGTATCAGCATCAGACAGCTCTTTGAACATCAACGGTGTAGAGGATTATA
AATCAATCTTTGACGGTGACGGAAAAACGTATCAAAATGTACAGCAGTTCATCGATGAAGGCAACTACAG
CTCAGGCGACAACCATACGCTGAGAGATCCTCACTACGTAGAAGATAAAGGCCACAAATACTTAGTATTT
GAAGCAAACACTGGAACTGAAGATGGCTACCAAGGCGAAGAATCTTTATTTAACAAAGCATACTATGGCA
AAAGCACATCATTCTTCCGTCAAGAAAGTCAAAAACTTCTGCAAAGCGATAAAAAACGCACGGCTGAGTT
AGCAAACGGCGCTCTCGGTATGATTGAGCTAAACGATGATTACACACTGAAAAAAGTGATGAAACCGCTG
ATTGCATCTAACACAGTAACAGATGAAATTGAACGCGCGAACGTCTTTAAAATGAACGGCAAATGGTACC
TGTTCACTGACTCCCGCGGATCAAAAATGACGATTGACGGCATTACGTCTAACGATATTTACATGCTTGG
TTATGTTTCTAATTCTTTAACTGGCCCATACAAGCCGCTGAACAAAACTGGCCTTGTGTTAAAAATGGAT
CTTGATCCTAACGATGTAACCTTTACTTACTCACACTTCGCTGTACCTCAAGCGAAAGGAAACAATGTCG
TGATTACAAGCTATATGACAAACAGAGGATTCTACGCAGACAAACAATCAACGTTTGCGCCGAGCTTCCT
GCTGAACATCAAAGGCAAGAAAACATCTGTTGTCAAAGACAGCATCCTTGAACAAGGACAATTAACAGTT
AACAAATAAA
